>Addgene plasmid #133427 | pHIS-GB1-BP1 | addgene full sequence | sequence record 267726 | Addgene NGS Result
GATCGAGATCTCGATCCCGCGAAATTAATACGACTCACTATAGGGGAATTGTGAGCGGATAACAATTCCC
CTCTAGAAATAATTTTGTTTAACTTTAAGAAGGAGATATACATATGTCGTACTACCATCACCATCACCAT
CACGATTACGATATCCCAACGACCGAAAACCTGTATTTTCTGGGCGCCATGGAGTACAAGCTTATCCTGA
ACGGTAAAACCCTGAAAGGTGAAACCACCACCGAAGCTGTTGACGCTGCTACCGCGGAAAAAGTTTTCAA
ACAGTACGCTAACGACAACGGTGTTGACGGTGAATGGACCTACGACGACGCTACCAAAACCTTCACGGTA
ACCGAAATCCCAACGACCGAAAACCTGTATTTTCAGGGCGAATTCGAACCGTGCGATCTGGATGCGGCGC
TGCTGACCGACATTGAAGATATGCTGCAACTGATTAACAATCAGGATAGCGACTAATGAGAGCTCAACTA
GTGCGGCCGCTTTCGAATCTAGAGCCTGCAGTCTCGAGGCATGCGGTACCAAGCTTGCGGCCGCACTCGA
GCACCACCACCACCACCACTGAGATCCGGCTGCTAACAAAGCCCGAAAGGAAGCTGAGTTGGCTGCTGCC
ACCGCTGAGCAATAACTAGCATAACCCCTTGGGGCCTCTAAACGGGTCTTGAGGGGTTTTTTGCTGAAAG
GAGGAACTATATCCGGATTGGCGAATGGG
[124 nt withheld, positions 730-853]
C
[91 nt withheld, positions 855-945]
A
[49 nt withheld, positions 947-995]
CCTTTGACGTTGGAGTCCACGTTCTTT
[37 nt withheld, positions 1023-1059]
ACCCTATCTCGGTCTATTCTTTTGATTTATAAGGGATTTTGCCGATTTCGGCCTATTGGTTAAAAAATGA
GCTGATTTAACAAAAATTTAACGCGAATTTTAACAAAATATTAACGCTTACAATTTAGGTGGCACTTTTC
GGGGAAATGTGCGCGGAACCCCTATTTGTTTATTTTTCTAAATACATTCAAATATGTATCCGCTCATGAG
ACAATAACCCTGATAAATGCTTCAATAATATTGAAAAAGGAAGAGTATGAGTATTCAACATTTCCGTGTC
GCCCTTATTCCCTTTTTTGCGGCATTTTGCCTTCCTGTTTTTGCTCACCCAGAAACGCTGGTGAAAGTAA
AAGATGCTGAAGATCAGTTGGGTGCACGAGTGGGTTACATCGAACTGGATCTCAACAGCGGTAAGATCCT
TGAGAGTTTTCGCCCCGAAGAACGTTTTCCAATGATGAGCACTTTTAAAGTTCTGCTATGTGGCGCGGTA
TTATCCCGTATTGACGCCGGGCAAGAGCAACTCGGTCGCCGCATACACTATTCTCAGAATGACTTGGTTG
AGTACTCACCAGTCACAGAAAAGCATCTTACGGATGGCATGACAGTAAGAGAATTATGCAGTGCTGCCAT
AACCATGAGTGATAACACTGCGGCCAACTTACTTCTGACAACGATCGGAGGACCGAAGGAGCTAACCGCT
TTTTTGCACAACATGGGGGATCATGTAACTCGCCTTGATCGTTGGGAACCGGAGCTGAATGAAGCCATAC
CAAACGACGAGCGTGACACCACGATGCCTGCAGCAATGGCAACAACGTTGCGCAAACTATTAACTGGCGA
ACTACTTACTCTAGCTTCCCGGCAACAATTAATAGACTGGATGGAGGCGGATAAAGTTGCAGGACCACTT
CTGCGCTCGGCCCTTCCGGCTGGCTGGTTTATTGCTGATAAATCTGGAGCCGGTGAGCGTGGGTCTCGCG
GTATCATTGCAGCACTGGGGCCAGATGGTAAGCCCTCCCGTATCGTAGTTATCTACACGACGGGGAGTCA
GGCAACTATGGATGAACGAAATAGACAGATCGCTGAGATAGGTGCCTCACTGATTAAGCATTGGTAACTG
TCAGACCAAGTTTACTCATATATACTTTAGATTGATTTAAAACTTCATTTTTAATTTAAAAGGATCTAGG
TGAAGATCCTTTTTGATAATCTCATGACCAAAATCCCTTAACGTGAGTTTTCGTTCCACTGAGCGTCAGA
CCCCGTAGAAAAGATCAAAGGATCTTCTTGAGATCCTTTTTTTCTGCGCGTAATCTGCTGCTTGCAAACA
AAAAAACCACCGCTACCAGCGGTGGTTTGTTTGCCGGATCAAGAGCTACCAACTCTTTTTCCGAAGGTAA
CTGGCTTCAGCAGAGCGCAGATACCAAATACTGTCCTTCTAGTGTAGCCGTAGTTAGGCCACCACTTCAA
GAACTCTGTAGCACCGCCTACATACCTCGCTCTGCTAATCCTGTTACCAGTGGCTGCTGCCAGTGGCGAT
AAGTCGTGTCTTACCGGGTTGGACTCAAGACGATAGTTACCGGATAAGGCGCAGCGGTCGGGCTGAACGG
GGGGTTCGTGCACACAGCCCAGCTTGGAGCGAACGACCTACACCGAACTGAGATACCTACAGCGTGAGCT
ATGAGAAAGCGCCACGCTTCCCGAAGGGAGAAAGGCGGACAGGTATCCGGTAAGCGGCAGGGTCGGAACA
GGAGAGCGCACGAGGGAGCTTCCAGGGGGAAACGCCTGGTATCTTTATAGTCCTGTCGGGTTTCGCCACC
TCTGACTTGAGCGTCGATTTTTGTGATGCTCGTCAGGGGGGCGGAGCCTATGGAAAAACGCCAGCAACGC
GGCCTTTTTACGGTTCCTGGCCTTTTGCTGGCCTTTTGCTCACATGTTCTTTCCTGCGTTATCCCCTGAT
TCTGTGGATAACCGTATTACCGCCTTTGAGTGAGCTGATACCGCTCGCCGCAGCCGAACGACCGAGCGCA
GCGAGTCAGTGAGCGAGGAAGCGGAAGAGCGCCTGATGCGGTATTTTCTCCTTACGCATCTGTGCGGTAT
TTCACACCGCAATGGTGCACTCTCAGTACAATCTGCTCTGATGCCGCATAGTTAAGCCAGTATACACTCC
GCTATCGCTACGTGACTGGGTCATGGCTGCGCCCCGACACCCGCCAACACCCGCTGACGCGCCCTGACGG
GCTTGTCTGCTCCCGGCATCCGCTTACAGACAAGCTGTGACCGTCTCCGGGAGCTGCATGTGTCAGAGGT
TTTCACCGTCATCACCGAAACGCGCGAGGCAGCTGCGGTAAAGCTCATCAGCGTGGTCGTGAAGCGATTC
ACAGATGTCTGCCTGTTCATCCGCGTCCAGCTCGTTGAGTTTCTCCAGAAGCGTTAATGTCTGGCTTCTG
ATAAAGCGGGCCATGTTAAGGGCGGTTTTTTCCTGTTTGGTCACTGATGCCTCCGTGTAAGGGGGATTTC
TGTTCATGGGGGTAATGATACCGATGAAACGAGAGAGGATGCTCACGATACGGGTTACTGATGATGAACA
TGCCCGGTTACTGGAACGTTGTGAGGGTAAACAACTGGCGGTATGGATGCGGCGGGACCAGAGAAAAATC
ACTCAGGGTCAATGCCAGCGCTTCGTTAATACAGATGTAGGTGTTCCACAGGGTAGCCAGCAGCATCCTG
CGATGCAGATCCGGAACATAATGGTGCAGGGCGCTGACTTCCGCGTTTCCAGACTTTACGAAACACGGAA
ACCGAAGACCATTCATGTTGTTGCTCAGGTCGCAGACGTTTTGCAGCAGCAGTCGCTTCACGTTCGCTCG
CGTATCGGTGATTCATTCTGCTAACCAGTAAGGCAACCCCGCCAGCCTAGCCGGGTCCTCAACGACAGGA
GCACGATCATGCGCACCCGTGGGGCCGCCATGCCGGCGATAATGGCCTGCTTCTCGCCGAAACGTTTGGT
GGCGGGACCAGTGACGAAGGCTTGAGCGAGGGCGTGCAAGATTCCGAATACCGCAAGCGACAGGCCGATC
ATCGTCGCGCTCCAGCGAAAGCGGTCCTCGCCGAAAATGACCCAGAGCGCTGCCGGCACCTGTCCTACGA
GTTGCATGATAAAGAAGACAGTCATAAGTGCGGCGACGATAGTCATGCCCCGCGCCCACCGGAAGGAGCT
GACTGGGTTGAAGGCTCTCAAGGGCATCGGTCGAGATCCCGGTGCCTAATGAGTGAGCTAACTTACATTA
ATTGCGTTGCGCTCACTGCCCGCTTTCCAGTCGGGAAACCTGTCGTGCCAGCTGCATTAATGAATCGGCC
AACGCGCGGGGAGAGGCGGTTTGCGTATTGGGCGCCAGGGTGGTTTTTCTTTTCACCAGTGAGACGGGCA
ACAGCTGATTGCCCTTCACCGCCTGGCCCTGAGAGAGTTGCAGCAAGCGGTCCACGCTGGTTTGCCCCAG
CAGGCGAAAATCCTGTTTGATGGTGGTTAACGGCGGGATATAACATGAGCTGTCTTCGGTATCGTCGTAT
CCCACTACCGAGATATCCGCACCAACGCGCAGCCCGGACTCGGTAATGGCGCGCATTGCGCCCAGCGCCA
TCTGATCGTTGGCAACCAGCATCGCAGTGGGAACGATGCCCTCATTCAGCATTTGCATGGTTTGTTGAAA
ACCGGACATGGCACTCCAGTCGCCTTCCCGTTCCGCTATCGGCTGAATTTGATTGCGAGTGAGATATTTA
TGCCAGCCAGCCAGACGCAGACGCGCCGAGACAGAACTTAATGGGCCCGCTAACAGCGCGATTTGCTGGT
GACCCAATGCGACCAGATGCTCCACGCCCAGTCGCGTACCGTCTTCATGGGAGAAAATAATACTGTTGAT
GGGTGTCTGGTCAGAGACATCAAGAAATAACGCCGGAACATTAGTGCAGGCAGCTTCCACAGCAATGGCA
TCCTGGTCATCCAGCGGATAGTTAATGATCAGCCCACTGACGCGTTGCGCGAGAAGATTGTGCACCGCCG
CTTTACAGGCTTCGACGCCGCTTCGTTCTACCATCGACACCACCACGCTGGCACCCAGTTGATCGGCGCG
AGATTTAATCGCCGCGACAATTTGCGACGGCGCGTGCAGGGCCAGACTGGAGGTGGCAACGCCAATCAGC
AACGACTGTTTGCCCGCCAGTTGTTGTGCCACGCGGTTGGGAATGTAATTCAGCTCCGCCATCGCCGCTT
CCACTTTTTCCCGCGTTTTCGCAGAAACGTGGCTGGCCTGGTTCACCACGCGGGAAACGGTCTGATAAGA
GACACCGGCATACTCTGCGACATCGTATAACGTTACTGGTTTCACATTCACCACCCTGAATTGACTCTCT
TCCGGGCGCTATCATGCCATACCGCGAAAGGTTTTGCGCCATTCGATGGTGTCCGGGATCTCGACGCTCT
CCCTTATGCGACTCCTGCATTAGGAAGCAGCCCAGTAGTAGGTTGAGGCCGTTGAGCACCGCCGCCGCAA
GGAATGGTGCATGCAAGGAGATGGCGCCCAACAGTCCCCCGGCCACGGGGCCTGCCACCATACCCACGCC
GAAACAAGCGCTCATGAGCCCGAAGTGGCGAGCCCGATCTTCCCCATCGGTGATGTCGGCGATATAGGCG
CCAGCAACCGCACCTGTGGCGCCGGTGATGCCGGCCACGATGCGTCCGGCGTAGAG
Features (pLannotate 1.2.2; 22 found; start..end, strand, type, name):
     26..44      +  promoter       T7 promoter: promoter for bacteriophage T7 RNA polymerase
     45..69      +  protein_bind   lac operator: The lac repressor binds to the lac operator to inhibit transcription in E. coli. This inhibition can be relieved by adding lactose or isopropyl-β-D-thiogalactopyranoside (IPTG). lac repressor encoded by lacI
     84..106     +  RBS            RBS: efficient ribosome binding site from bacteriophage T7 gene 10 (Olins and Rangwala, 1989)
    124..143     +  CDS            8xHis (fragment): 8xHis affinity tag
    165..185     +  CDS            TEV site: tobacco etch virus (TEV) protease recognition and cleavage site
    195..356     +  CDS            GB1: B1 domain of Streptococcal protein G effective as a solubilizing fusion partner (Cheng and Patel, 2004)
    369..389     +  CDS            TEV site: tobacco etch virus (TEV) protease recognition and cleavage site
    562..579     +  CDS            9xHis (fragment): 9xHis affinity tag
    589..638     +  CDS            SET1 (fragment): solubility-enhancement tag derived from T7 phage gene 10B
    646..693     +  terminator     T7 terminator: transcription terminator for bacteriophage T7 RNA polymerase
    730..1158    +  rep_origin     f1 ori (sequence partly withheld): f1 bacteriophage origin of replication; arrow indicates direction of (+) strand synthesis
   1211..1315    +  promoter       AmpR promoter: bla
   1316..2176    +  CDS            AmpR: β-lactamase; bla; confers resistance to ampicillin, carbenicillin, and related antibiotics
   2347..2935    +  rep_origin     ori: high-copy-number ColE1/pMB1/pBR322/pUC origin of replication
   3121..3260    -  misc_feature   bom: basis of mobility region from pBR322
   3362..3553    -  CDS            rop: Rop protein, which maintains plasmids at low copy number; rop
   3570..3950    +  CDS            YPB1_ECOLX: Protein predicted: Swiss-Prot protein existence level 4. From Escherichia coli.
   4022..4313    -  CDS            TcR (fragment): tetracycline efflux protein; tet; confers resistance to tetracycline
   4328..4349    -  protein_bind   CAP binding site: CAP binding activates transcription in the presence of cAMP. E. coli catabolite activator protein
   4362..5444    -  CDS            lacI: lac repressor; lacI; The lac repressor binds to the lac operator to inhibit transcription in E. coli. This inhibition can be relieved by adding lactose or isopropyl-β-D-thiogalactopyranoside (IPTG).
   5445..5522    -  promoter       lacI promoter: lacI
   5530..4       -  CDS            TcR (fragment) (across the origin): tetracycline efflux protein; tet; confers resistance to tetracycline
