[The description below was written by a language model from this plasmid's Addgene catalogue record and pLannotate feature annotations shown in this document.]
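Description:
pHIS-GB1-BP1 is a bacterial expression plasmid of about 5.8 kb built on the pHIS-GB1 backbone, a pET-style vector for T7-driven production of a short human peptide as a soluble fusion protein. It is maintained in E. coli through a ColE1/pMB1-type origin accompanied by the pBR322 bom site and the rop gene, which moderates copy number (the record lists copy number as unknown), and is selected with ampicillin via the β-lactamase gene. An f1 origin is also present. The short tetracycline-resistance fragments annotated in the backbone are nonfunctional remnants of the pBR322 lineage.

The expression cassette consists of a T7 promoter followed by a lac operator and the T7 gene 10 ribosome binding site, with a plasmid-borne lacI gene supplying repressor, so that transcription depends on T7 RNA polymerase and is inducible with IPTG. The open reading frame begins with an N-terminal polyhistidine tag for affinity purification, then a TEV protease site, the GB1 domain of streptococcal protein G as a solubility-enhancing partner, and a second TEV site. The insert, which is not itself annotated in the feature table, presumably lies downstream of this second site. According to the catalogue fields it is the BP1 fragment of human SREBF1, corresponding to amino acids 17-42 of SREBP1a, and the listed 360 bp insert size appears to include the GB1 fusion. A further His-tag fragment and a short piece of vector-derived sequence lie upstream of the T7 terminator; whether they are in frame with the fusion cannot be determined from the record. The stated purpose is in vitro expression of the GB1-tagged SREBP1a peptide; the record gives no further detail on downstream applications.
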