Addgene plasmid #133427: pHIS-GB1-BP1
Purpose: Human BP1 fragment of SREBF1 with GB1 solubility tag in vector for in vitro expression, with T7 promoter.
Depositing lab: Gerhard Wagner. Depositing organization: Harvard Medical School.
Backbone
  Vector backbone: pHIS-GB1
  Vector type: Bacterial Expression
Growth in bacteria
  Bacterial resistance: Ampicillin, 100 μg/mL
  Growth temperature: 37°C
  Growth strain: DH5alpha
  Copy number: Unknown
Gene/Insert
  Gene/Insert name: SREBF1
  Species: H. sapiens (human)
  Insert size (bp): 360
  Mutation: SREBP1a amino acids 17-42 fused to GB1 solubility tag
  Entrez Gene: SREBF1 (a.k.a. HMD, IFAP2, SREBP1, bHLHd1)
  Cloning method: Restriction Enzyme; 5′ cloning site Unknown (unknown if destroyed)
Terms and licenses: Academic/Nonprofit Terms; Industry Terms: Not Available to Industry
Depositor comments: HMS clone ID number: HsCD00063792.
How to cite: pHIS-GB1-BP1 was a gift from Gerhard Wagner (Addgene plasmid # 133427 ; http://n2t.net/addgene:133427 ; RRID:Addgene_133427)
