>Addgene plasmid #133427 | pHIS-GB1-BP1 | depositor partial sequence | sequence record 256408 | Insert
ATGTCGTACTACCATCACCATCACCATCACGATTACGATATCCCAACGACCGAAAACCTGTATTTTCTGG
GCGCCATGGAGTACAAGCTTATCCTGAACGGTAAAACCCTGAAAGGTGAAACCACCACCGAAGCTGTTGA
CGCTGCTACCGCGGAAAAAGTTTTCAAACAGTACGCTAACGACAACGGTGTTGACGGTGAATGGACCTAC
GACGACGCTACCAAAACCTTCACGGTAACCGAAATCCCAACGACCGAAAACCTGTATTTTCAGGGCGAAT
TCGAACCGTGCGATCTGGATGCGGCGCTGCTGACCGACATTGAAGATATGCTGCAACTGATTAACAATCA
GGATAGCGAC
